Features (pLannotate 1.2.2; 34 found; start..end, strand, type, name):
     21..45      -  misc_feature   RB T-DNA repeat: right border repeat from nopaline C58 T-DNA
     80..332     -  terminator     NOS terminator: nopaline synthase terminator and poly(A) signal
    366..455     -  CDS            3xHA: three tandem HA epitope tags
    485..505     +  protein_bind   attB2: mutant version of attB; core recombination site for the Gateway® BP reaction BP Clonase™
    513..1157    -  CDS            GIF1 (fragment): GIF1_ORYSJ - Also known as AN3 From Oryza sativa subsp. japonica (Rice).
   1224..2420    -  CDS            GRF4: GRF4_ORYSJ - Also known as GL2 From Oryza sativa subsp. japonica (Rice).
   2428..2446    -  protein_bind   attB1 (fragment): mutant version of attB; core recombination site for the Gateway® BP reaction BP Clonase™
   2461..4448    -  promoter       Ubi promoter: maize polyubiquitin gene promoter
   4458..4477    -  misc_feature   MCS (fragment): pUC18/19 multiple cloning site
   4529..4683    -  CDS            lacZα (fragment): LacZα fragment of β-galactosidase; lacZ fragment
   4733..4985    -  terminator     NOS terminator: nopaline synthase terminator and poly(A) signal
   5000..5020    +  protein_bind   attB2: mutant version of attB; core recombination site for the Gateway® BP reaction BP Clonase™
   5760..6632    -  CDS            PLT2 (fragment): PLET2_ARATH - Also known as AIL4 From Arabidopsis thaliana (Mouse-ear cress).
   7178..7198    -  protein_bind   attB1: mutant version of attB; core recombination site for the Gateway® BP reaction BP Clonase™
   8328..10320   +  promoter       Ubi promoter: maize polyubiquitin gene promoter
  10381..10400   +  CDS            2xFLAG (fragment): two tandem FLAG® epitope tags
  10456..14556   +  CDS            cas9: CAS9_STRP1 - Also known as csn1 From Streptococcus pyogenes serotype M1.
  14614..15246   +  terminator     E9 terminator: terminator and polyadenylation signal from the pea rbcS-E9 gene
  15283..15305   -  protein_bind   lac operator (fragment): The lac repressor binds to the lac operator to inhibit transcription in E. coli. This inhibition can be relieved by adding lactose or isopropyl-β-D-thiogalactopyranoside (IPTG). lac repressor encoded by lacI
  15309..15339   -  promoter       lac promoter: promoter for the E. coli lac operon
  15354..15375   -  protein_bind   CAP binding site: CAP binding activates transcription in the presence of cAMP. E. coli catabolite activator protein
  15388..15476   -  CDS            lacI (fragment): lac repressor; lacI; The lac repressor binds to the lac operator to inhibit transcription in E. coli. This inhibition can be relieved by adding lactose or isopropyl-β-D-thiogalactopyranoside (IPTG).
  15566..16244   +  promoter       CaMV 35S promoter (enhanced): cauliflower mosaic virus 35S promoter with a duplicated enhancer region
  16289..16837   +  CDS            bar: PAT_STRHY - Experimental evidence at protein level: Swiss-Prot protein existence level 1. Inactivates phosphinothricin (PPT) by transfer of an acetyl group from acetyl CoA. Can also acetylate demethylphosphinothricin but not PTT or glutamate. This enzyme is an effector of phosphinothricin tripeptide (PTT or bialaphos) resistance. From Streptomyces hygroscopicus. Introduced by genetic manipulation and expressed in glufosinate-tolerant maize by Dekalb Genetics.
  16847..17021   +  polyA_signal   CaMV poly(A) signal: cauliflower mosaic virus polyadenylation signal
  17099..17123   -  misc_feature   LB T-DNA repeat: left border repeat from nopaline C58 T-DNA
  17548..18342   +  CDS            KanR: aminoglycoside phosphotransferase; aphA-3; confers resistance to kanamycin
  18429..19017   +  rep_origin     ori: high-copy-number ColE1/pMB1/pBR322/pUC origin of replication
  19203..19343   -  misc_feature   bom: basis of mobility region from pBR322
  19445..19484   -  CDS            rop (fragment): Rop protein, which maintains plasmids at low copy number; rop
  19687..19881   -  rep_origin     pVS1 oriV: origin of replication for the Pseudomonas plasmid pVS1 (Heeb et al., 2000)
  19947..21020   -  CDS            pVS1 RepA: replication protein from the Pseudomonas plasmid pVS1 (Heeb et al., 2000)
  21449..22078   -  CDS            pVS1 StaA: stability protein from the Pseudomonas plasmid pVS1 (Heeb et al., 2000)
  22638..23039   -  CDS            Y4CG_SINFN (fragment): Protein inferred from homology: Swiss-Prot protein existence level 3. From Sinorhizobium fredii (strain NBRC 101917 / NGR234).
>Addgene plasmid | pBUE411-GGB Sequencing Result | analyzer sequence | sequence record 392255
TAAACGCTCTTTTCTCTTAGGTTTACCCGCCAATATATCCTGTCAAACACTGATAGTTTCTGCAGGCGCG
CTAATTCCCGATCTAGTAACATAGATGACACCGCGCGCGATAATTTATCCTAGTTTGCGCGCTATATTTT
GTTTTCTATCGCGTATTAAATGTATAATTGCGGGACTCTAATCATAAAAACCCATCTCATAAATAACGTC
ATGCATTACATGTTAATTATTACATGCTTAACGTAATTCAACAGAAATTATATGATAATCATCGCAAGAC
CGGCAACAGGATTCAATCTTAAGAAACTTTATTGCCAAATGTTTGAACGATCGGGGAAATTCGAGCTCTA
AGCGCTGCACTGAGCAGCGTAATCTGGAACGTCATATGGATAGGATCCTGCATAGTCCGGGACGTCATAG
GGATAGCCCGCATAGTCAGGAACATCGTATGGGTAAAAGATGTTAATTAACCCGCTGTTATCAACCACTT
TGTACAAGAAAGCTGAACGCTAGCTTCCTTCCTCCTCGGTGCCCTTGAGGTACTCCCCGTCGCCGCTGTG
CGCGCCAGAGTTGGCGCCGCGAGCGTCGGCCGACAGCGAGGTCGACCCCTCCTTGGCGCCGCTGCCGCCG
CGGCCATAGTCCGAGAAGACGCTGGCGTTCATCATGCTGTTGCCAGTGGCGCCGCCGCCGCCGCCCATGC
TGGCCTCACCGTGCAGGAGGTTGAACCCGGTGGTCGCGCCGGAGGACATCCCCAGCTGGCCGTGCGCGGC
CGCCTGGTGCTGCTGCTGCTGCTGCTGCTGCTGGAGCGGCGACATGGCCTGCTGCGCGTACATCATCGAC
GACCGCGCCGCCATCAGCGACTGCGGCGACATCATCTGCGCCGACTGCTGCTGCATGTACCGCGGCCCGG
ACTGCATCATCAGGTTGGACGGGTACTGAGACAGCGATGCCGTCTGCGGAGGCTGGCTGTCGGCGATGGC
GGCGAGGTACATGAGGTTCTGCTGGAGCTTAGCTTGGTTCCGTGCGCACTCCTCCACCTTGCCGTTGTTC
TGGTTGTCGAGGATGGCCAGGATCAGCTGCTTGTTCTCATCCAGGTACTGCTGAATGAGATCAGTGGTGG
CAGTGGTAGAGGAAGCGTAGCCCCCCATCATGCTCTGGTTCATCTGCATCAGGTGTTGCTGCTGCATGGC
AGCGGCCGCGTACATTTCGCCGGCGAACAGCATGCCGTTGGGCGACTGGGAGCTGGCGGCGGAGAAGTCG
GAGGACGTCATGGGTATCGAGATCGACAGCTGGGTGGCCGAGAAGGAGGCGACGTTCGAGTTGTCGTCGG
TCAGGTCCGACCACGAGTCCCTCGTCTTCGGCCACTCGTCGAAGAACGGCCGCAGCGTCTGGTTCTCCTG
CTTCGCGGAGTCGCCGCTGCCGAAGTCGCCGCACCCCGGGAAGGAGAGCGGCTGCTGCTGCTGCTGTCCC
TCGGCCTTGACGCCGCTGTTGTTGTTGCTGCTGTTGTTCTGACCCAGGTCACTCGTTGCTCCAAGCTGAG
GAGAGTAGCTTGAGAGCGGGAATGTAGTCGTTTGAGAAGATGGCGGCAGGCGCCATGGGTTCTCCACGGA
GGTGTTCATGGCTTCTGTCATGAGCTGACTCTGCTCGTCTGCCAAAGATCTTATTCCATATGCGGTATAC
CTGAAATCTTTGCATGTTCCGGCGCCGCCGAGAGCCGCGTAGGGAGAGGCGGCATTGTTGCCCATGTGCT
GCTGAGGCGGCCCCAGCGCGGAGGAGAACGTGCCGGGCATGGACATGCCGTTGTTCCCCCCGCCTCCACC
ACCGTTGGTGCCGCCGATGGCGGGGTAGAGGGAGTGGTTGTGGAAGCCGGTGGCGAGGGGCGGCACGACG
GAGGCGGCCGGCGGCTGGGAGTGCGAGACGAGCTGCGTTTCCACAGGCTTTCTTGAACGGTTGCGGCCGC
GGTGCATGTGGCGCTCGCAATACTTGGAGTCGGAGGCGGCCTCCTTGGCGCACCGCCACTTCTTGCCGTC
CGTGCGCCGGCACCGGCCCGGCTCCGGATCCACCTTCTTGCCCAGGTACGATCCGTACCCGATGGCGAGG
GGGTTGTGGTAGAAGCGGGCGGCGAGGGACTCGATGCCGCGGCGGATGGGGAGCACGAGATCCGGCGGGA
CGGACACGCCGGCCACCAGGTACTTGTATATGAGCGCCTGGTGCTCCAGCTCCTCGTACTGCGCCGCCGT
GAAGGGCACCGGCCTCGCCATCCACCTCCCGTCCATCCGCGCCTCCTCCCCCATGCCGCCATTGCCGCCG
GCGGAGAAGGGGGAGGAGCGGCAGAAGGGGAGGAGGGAGGCGGTGGCGGTGGCGGCCGGGGAGGAGCGGC
GGTCGCCTGCCGGGGAAAGAGAGGCATACGGCATCGCCATGGTGGCAGCTTTTTTGTACAAACTTGTTGA
TAACTCTAGTCTGCAGAAGTAACACCAAACAACAGGGTGAGCATCGACAAAAGAAACAGTACCAAGCAAA
TAAATAGCGTATGAAGGCAGGGCTAAAAAAATCCACATATAGCTGCTGCATATGCCATCATCCAAGTATA
TCAAGATCAAAATAATTATAAAACATACTTGTTTATTATAATAGATAGGTACTCAAGGTTAGAGCATATG
AATAGATGCTGCATATGCCATCATGTATATGCATCAGTAAAACCCACATCAACATGTATACCTATCCTAG
ATCGATATTTCCATCCATCTTAAACTCGTAACTATGAAGATGTATGACACACACATACAGTTCCAAAATT
AATAAATACACCAGGTAGTTTGAAACAGTATTCTACTCCGATCTAGAACGAATGAACGACCGCCCAACCA
CACCACATCATCACAACCAAGCGAACAAAAAGCATCTCTGTATATGCATCAGTAAAACCCGCATCAACAT
GTATACCTATCCTAGATCGATATTTCCATCCATCATCTTCAATTCGTAACTATGAATATGTATGGCACAC
ACATACAGATCCAAAATTAATAAATCCACCAGGTAGTTTGAAACAGAATTCTACTCCGATCTAGAACGAC
CGCCCAACCAGACCACATCATCACAACCAAGACAAAAAAAAGCATGAAAAGATGACCCGACAAACAAGTG
CACGGCATATATTGAAATAAAGGAAAAGGGCAAACCAAACCCTATGCAACGAAACAAAAAAAATCATGAA
ATCGATCCCGTCTGCGGAACGGCTAGAGCCATCCCAGGATTCCCCAAAGAGAAACACTGGCAAGTTAGCA
ATCAGAACGTGTCTGACGTACAGGTCGCATCCGTGTACGAACGCTAGCAGCACGGATCTAACACAAACAC
GGATCTAACACAAACATGAACAGAAGTAGAACTACCGGGCCCTAACCATGGACCGGAACGCCGATCTAGA
GAAGGKAGAGAGGGGGGGGGGGGGAGGACGAGCGGCGTACCTTGAAGCGGAGGTGCCGACGGGTGGATTT
GGGGGAGATCTGGTTGTGTGTGTGTGCGCTCCGAACAACACGAGGTTGGGGAAAGAGGGTGTGGAGGGGG
TGTCTATTTATTACGGCGGGCGAGGAAGGGAAAGCGAAGGAGCGGTGGGAAAGGAATCCCCCGTAGCTGC
CGGTGCCGTGAGAGGAGGAGGAGGCCGCCTGCCGTGCCGGCTCACGTCTGCCGCTCCGCCACGCAATTTC
TGGATGCCGACAGCGGAGCAAGTCCAACGGTGGAGCGGAACTCTCGAGAGGGGTCCAGAGGCAGCGACAG
AGATGCCGTGCCGTCTGCTTCGCTTGGCCCGACGCGACGCTGCTGGTTCGCTGGTTGGTGTCCGTTAGAC
TCGTCGACGGCGTTTAACAGGCTGGCATTATCTACTCGAAACAAGAAAAATGTTTCCTTAGTTTTTTTAA
TTTCTTAAAGGGTATTTGTTTAATTTTTAGTCACTTTATTTTATTCTATTTTATATCTAAATTATTAAAT
AAAAAAACTAAAATAGAGTTTTAGTTTTCTTAATTTAGAGGCTAAAATAGAATAAAATAGATGTACTAAA
AAAATTAGTCTATAAAAACCATTAACCCTAAACCCTAAATGGATGTACTAATAAAATGGATGAAGTATTA
TATAGGTGAAGCTATTTGCAAAAAAAAAGGAGAACACATGCACACTAAAAAGATAAAACTGTAGAGTCCT
GTTGTCAAAATACTCAATTGTCCTTTAGACCATGTCTAACTGTTCATTTATATGATTCTCTAAAACACTG
ATATTATTGTAGTACTATAGATTATATTATTCGTAGAGTAAAGTTTAAATATATGTATAAAGATAGATAA
ACTGCACTTCAAACAAGTGTGACAAAAAAAATATGTGGTAATTTTTTATAACTTAGACATGCAATGCTCA
TTATCTCTAGAGAGGGGCACGACCGGGTCACGCTGCACGCGCCTGCAGATCCCCGGGTACCGAGCTCAAA
CTGAAGGCGGGAAACGACAATCTGATCCAAGCTCAAGCTGCTCTAGCATTCGCCATTCAGGCTGCGCAAC
TGTTGGGAAGGGCGATCGGTGCGGGCCTCTTCGCTATTACGCCAGCTGGCGAAAGGGGGATGTGCTGCAA
GGCGATTAAGTTGGGTAACGCCAGGGTTTTCCCAGTCACGACGTTGTAAAACGACGGCCAGTGCCAAGCT
ATGGTGAGACCTCGGTCTCGCTCCACTAGTTCGGTACCCGGGGATCTAGTAACATAGATGACACCGCGCG
CGATAATTTATCCTAGTTTGCGCGCTATATTTTGTTTTCTATCGCGTATTAAATGTATAATTGCGGGACT
CTAATCATAAAAACCCATCTCATAAATAACGTCATGCATTACATGTTAATTATTACATGCTTAACGTAAT
TCAACAGAAATTATATGATAATCATCGCAAGACCGGCAACAGGATTCAATCTTAAGAAACTTTATTGCCA
AATGTTTGAACGATCTTAATTAAATCAAACCACTTTGTACAAGAAAGCTGGGCCCATGAGGCCAGTGTCG
TTCCAGACACTGAAGAGCTGCGCGCCGCCATGGCCGACGTCGGCGGCAATGTTGTCGTTGCTGCTTGCTG
CTGCCGCCGCGGCTGCAGAGACGACGGTCCCCCATGCAGACATCCTTCCGCCACCATTGTTCTCCGCGTT
CACCAGGTAGCTCTCGTACCCCATCTGAGCAGCCTGCTTGGCTTCGTCGTAGGCCCGTGCATGCATCTGC
TCGTGGCTCACCATTGCCGATGTAGTGGTTGCTCCGGCAGCGCTCATCGGCATCATGTAGCCACCGCCGC
TGCCAACGGCGCTGGCGCCGTTGCTATCGCCGACCCCGCCGTTGTAGACGACGGAGTTGGAGCCGGTGCT
GTGCTCGAGCGACGCACTGTCGATGCTAGCCAGGCCGTGCATCGCAGCTGCGGCGGCGGCCTGCTGCCCT
GCCGAGAAAAAGTCGTGCGCGCCGGCCGCGCCCAGGTTCAAGTGGTGGAGGTCCTGCAGGCTGTGCGCGG
CCGCGATCACCGCGTGGTCCTGCTCCTGCTTGCACCACCCGCCGCCGCGCATTGGCTGCTGCGCGTACGG
GTGGTACAGGCCTGTGGTGGCGGCGCCCGGCTGGAACGCGATGGTCGGCCAGGCGGCGCCGTGGTAGTGC
GCGCCGTACGCCGCCGCTAGGGCTCCGCCGTCGCCGAGCTGCGAGGCGATGCGGCCGACGTCGTAGCTCA
CCACGCCGGCGTGGTGGTGCTGCGCGGACGCTGCGGCCTCGGCCTCCTTGAGACGCTTGGCGGCGCTGCC
GATGGGGAGGGCGCTGCTGTCCAGGATGCTCTTCACGTCGTAGCGGCTCATGTCGAAGTTGGTGACGGCG
TTGAGGCCGCGGAACTTGATCGCCGCGATGTCGTACGCCTCCGCTGCCTCCTCCTGGGTGCTGAAGGTGC
CCAAGTAAAGATCCTTGTTCCCTGCAACTCGTCCAATCCGTGCTTGCCATCTTCCATGTTGGTGATGCCT
AGTCACTCCCCTGTAAATGGATGCACCTCTGGAGAAACCACTGCTCTTCCTTCTCAGAGACGCTACAAAC
TCCTGCCTTGTCATGTGCTTCATGTCCTCGAGCTCCTTTTCGTAGTTACTCACTGGAAAATTTGTTGTTG
TTGTGGCACCCCAGTACTTCAGAGCAGCAAGATCATAAGCCCTAGCAGCTTTCTCCTCTTTATCATAGCC
ACCTAAATAGACTTGACGACCCTTACGAGTTTGTCCTTCCCTTCTGCAACTGTTATCCCAAAGATGTGCC
TCATATCTCCCAGTCCATCTATGCCTTGTCACGCCACGGTAAATCGACGTGCGCTGCCCGAACGTGTCCA
CCGTCTTCCTTGCCGTGTTGTCAGCCGACGCGCCGCCGCTGCCACCCGTGTCCGTGCTCACGGCTACTAG
AGCACCGGCAACACCGCTGCCACCGCTATCCTCCTTCGGCGCCGTGACGACGACGGCACCACCCTGTGCT
GACGTCGATACACTCTCGGGCGCCCGTGCGCGCTCTCCAGCGAGAAGTGGCATGCCAGCAGCGCCTTGGG
TCGTCCCCGCCATGTTCATGGACAAAGAGAGCCCCTGCGCGCCCTCAGCCGCCGCCGCCCTCGGCTGCAT
GGGCGCCGGTTGGCTCCGCAGCCAGTTCTTGATCATGGACAGCCCGATGCCGCCGCCGTTGGCACTGGCA
GCGCCAGCGACACCGTTAGCGGCGGCCGCGCTGAGCATGGAACCGCCGTCGTGGACACCGGCCGAGGAGG
CCACCATGACGGAGTCCGCGAAGTGGAGCGCGGAGCTGGTGGGCTGGTACAGCTGGTGATGGTAGCCGGT
GCTAGCAGCTGAGCTCGCGTAGCAAACTGTGCTGCTAGTGCTGGGTATCAAGTTGCAGTTGGACTTGTGA
TGCTGCTCGGAGAAGGAGATGCCGCCGAGGAAGTCCTCCAGCTTCGGCTCCGCGACGAGCGCCGAAAGCT
CTGATCCCCTCATGCTCCAATCTTGGGGGATGTTGAAGCAGACATCGCCGGAGACATGGTCGGCGGTGGC
GGCCGAGATGAGCGTGGAGTCCGTCGTCTGGGAGGGCGGCAGCTCCTGCGGGGAGAGGGAGAAAGCGAGC
CAGTTGTTCACAGTGGCCATTGGCCTTGACGGCCCTTCTGCTTTTTTGTACAAACTTGTTTGATGGATCC
GTTCCTTGAGGAGGGAGGTGCCTGCCGCTCTGCTAGCTCGTCGGGCTGTTTGGAATGCGGCGGTCGGTAG
ATGGCAAGTGCTTTGCTAGAGCTAGCTGGTGATGAGTGGTGAGGAGAGTTGCAGTGGGATGTCGCTCCTT
AAATAGGCCTGTGTACGTGTGATCGGTGGAAAATGGAAATAATGGTGGATGGATGGATGCACGCGTATCG
GCGTATGGATGCAAGCTTGCATGGTGGATGTTCCGTCGTCGTCGTCGTCTTCTTCCTTGGATGGCATCGA
TCCGTGTCCAAGTTATTAAGAGCCGAGCAGGAGGTGGTTGGGTGTTGGAGGGAGGCATGTACAGTATATA
TGCAGAGTTAATTCATCATCAGCGCAGTAGTAGTATACTAACTGGCTAGACTAGATACTCCTATGTAGCT
GGCGCCGCCTAACGCGACTTTCGAGCAGGGTGATGGCGGCAGCCTGAGCCGGCCGGCAGACGTCGTATAC
GTACGTGGCTCATCTGCGGCGGCAGTCGTCGGATGTCTCTCTTTCTCTCTATCAGTGTGTCAGTGTGGAG
GTAGTTTGCGGTTGGATCTGAGTGCTTATCGCGCAATTAACACGTACATCCTCCGGCCACCTACATTAAG
AGACACCACATCCATCATCCATGGACGATGCTTCCAGTAGTCTTCGTCCTCGTCCCTTCCTCCCACTTTC
CTCCTTAGAGCGAGTTTAATTAATAATAATAATAATAGAGCCTATATATTATTAGCTCTAACTCCTTACC
ATATCATCTAAAGCCAACAATAAACACATTCATATAATAAAGTTGGCTCTTAGATAAATCTACTCTCTTC
CTGTTTCATTATTTTGTCTTGAAGCTCTTTTAGCACCGGGCCGTCCGCCGTTGCATGAGAACCACTCTCT
CTAATTTTTATATGTCTCTTCCACAATAAAAAATGTCATGTAAGCAGACTTAAAACCTATTATCATACAT
ACTCTTGCACTGTTACACAGGCTACAACCGCAAGACAGAGATTGATGGGGGACGCGTACAGCGCAGGAGC
TAGGTTACATGCACATTCAAAAAATTCAAGTAGCAGCAGTAGCAGCGTGGCGCGCCAGCTTGCATGCCTG
CAGTGCAGCGTGACCCGGTCGTGCCCCTCTCTAGAGATAATGAGCATTGCATGTCTAAGTTATAAAAAAT
TACCACATATTTTTTTTGTCACACTTGTTTGAAGTGCAGTTTATCTATCTTTATACATATATTTAAACTT
TACTCTACGAATAATATAATCTATAGTACTACAATAATATCAGTGTTTTAGAGAATCATATAAATGAACA
GTTAGACATGGTCTAAAGGACAATTGAGTATTTTGACAACAGGACTCTACAGTTTTATCTTTTTAGTGTG
CATGTGTTCTCCTTTTTTTTTGCAAATAGCTTCACCTATATAATACTTCATCCATTTTATTAGTACATCC
ATTTAGGGTTTAGGGTTAATGGTTTTTATAGACTAATTTTTTTAGTACATCTATTTTATTCTATTTTAGC
CTCTAAATTAAGAAAACTAAAACTCTATTTTAGTTTTTTTATTTAATAATTTAGATATAAAATAGAATAA
AATAAAGTGACTAAAAATTAAACAAATACCCTTTAAGAAATTAAAAAAACTAAGGAAACATTTTTCTTGT
TTCGAGTAGATAATGCCAGCCTGTTAAACGCCGTCGACGAGTCTAACGGACACCAACCAGCGAACCAGCA
GCGTCGCGTCGGGCCAAGCGAAGCAGACGGCACGGCATCTCTGTCGCTGCCTCTGGACCCCTCTCGAGAG
TTCCGCTCCACCGTTGGACTTGCTCCGCTGTCGGCATCCAGAAATTGCGTGGCGGAGCGGCAGACGTGAG
CCGGCACGGCAGGCGGCCTCCTCCTCCTCTCACGGCACCGGCAGCTACGGGGGATTCCTTTCCCACCGCT
CCTTCGCTTTCCCTTCCTCGCCCGCCGTAATAAATAGACACCCCCTCCACACCCTCTTTCCCCAACCTCG
TGTTGTTCGGAGCGCACACACACACAACCAGATCTCCCCCAAATCCACCCGTCGGCACCTCCGCTTCAAG
GTACGCCGCTCGTCCTCCCCCCCCCCCCCTCTCTACCTTCTCTAGATCGGCGTTCCGGTCCATGGTTAGG
GCCCGGTAGTTCTACTTCTGTTCATGTTTGTGTTAGATCCGTGTTTGTGTTAGATCCGTGCTGCTAGCGT
TCGTACACGGATGCGACCTGTACGTCAGACACGTTCTGATTGCTAACTTGCCAGTGTTTCTCTTTGGGGA
ATCCTGGGATGGCTCTAGCCGTTCCGCAGACGGGATCGATTTCATGATTTTTTTTGTTTCGTTGCATAGG
GTTTGGTTTGCCCTTTTCCTTTATTTCAATATATGCCGTGCACTTGTTTGTCGGGTCATCTTTTCATGCT
TTTTTTTGTCTTGGTTGTGATGATGTGGTCTGGTTGGGCGGTCGTTCTAGATCGGAGTAGAATTCTGTTT
CAAACTACCTGGTGGATTTATTAATTTTGGATCTGTATGTGTGTGCCATACATATTCATAGTTACGAATT
GAAGATGATGGATGGAAATATCGATCTAGGATAGGTATACATGTTGATGCGGGTTTTACTGATGCATATA
CAGAGATGCTTTTTGTTCGCTTGGTTGTGATGATGTGGTGTGGTTGGGCGGTCGTTCATTCGTTCTAGAT
CGGAGTAGAATACTGTTTCAAACTACCTGGTGTATTTATTAATTTTGGAACTGTATGTGTGTGTCATACA
TCTTCATAGTTACGAGTTTAAGATGGATGGAAATATCGATCTAGGATAGGTATACATGTTGATGTGGGTT
TTACTGATGCATATACATGATGGCATATGCAGCATCTATTCATATGCTCTAACCTTGAGTACCTATCTAT
TATAATAAACAAGTATGTTTTATAATTATTTTGATCTTGATATACTTGGATGATGGCATATGCAGCAGCT
ATATGTGGATTTTTTTAGCCCTGCCTTCATACGCTATTTATTTGCTTGGTACTGTTTCTTTTGTCGATGC
TCACCCTGTTGTTTGGTGTTACTTCTGCAGCCCTAGGCCTACTAGATGGATTACAAGGACCACGACGGGG
ATTACAAGGACCACGACATTGATTACAAGGATGATGATGACAAGATGGCTCCGAAGAAGAAGAGGAAGGT
TGGCATCCACGGGGTGCCAGCTGCTGACAAGAAGTACTCGATCGGCCTCGATATTGGGACTAACTCTGTT
GGCTGGGCCGTGATCACCGACGAGTACAAGGTGCCCTCAAAGAAGTTCAAGGTCCTGGGCAACACCGATC
GGCATTCCATCAAGAAGAATCTCATTGGCGCTCTCCTGTTCGACAGCGGCGAGACGGCTGAGGCTACGCG
GCTCAAGCGCACCGCCCGCAGGCGGTACACGCGCAGGAAGAATCGCATCTGCTACCTGCAGGAGATTTTC
TCCAACGAGATGGCGAAGGTTGACGATTCTTTCTTCCACAGGCTGGAGGAGTCATTCCTCGTGGAGGAGG
ATAAGAAGCACGAGCGGCATCCAATCTTCGGCAACATTGTCGACGAGGTTGCCTACCACGAGAAGTACCC
TACGATCTACCATCTGCGGAAGAAGCTCGTGGACTCCACAGATAAGGCGGACCTCCGCCTGATCTACCTC
GCTCTGGCCCACATGATTAAGTTCAGGGGCCATTTCCTGATCGAGGGGGATCTCAACCCGGACAATAGCG
ATGTTGACAAGCTGTTCATCCAGCTCGTGCAGACGTACAACCAGCTCTTCGAGGAGAACCCCATTAATGC
GTCAGGCGTCGACGCGAAGGCTATCCTGTCCGCTAGGCTCTCGAAGTCTCGGCGCCTCGAGAACCTGATC
GCCCAGCTGCCGGGCGAGAAGAAGAACGGCCTGTTCGGGAATCTCATTGCGCTCAGCCTGGGGCTCACGC
CCAACTTCAAGTCGAATTTCGATCTCGCTGAGGACGCCAAGCTGCAGCTCTCCAAGGACACATACGACGA
TGACCTGGATAACCTCCTGGCCCAGATCGGCGATCAGTACGCGGACCTGTTCCTCGCTGCCAAGAATCTG
TCGGACGCCATCCTCCTGTCTGATATTCTCAGGGTGAACACCGAGATTACGAAGGCTCCGCTCTCAGCCT
CCATGATCAAGCGCTACGACGAGCACCATCAGGATCTGACCCTCCTGAAGGCGCTGGTCAGGCAGCAGCT
CCCCGAGAAGTACAAGGAGATCTTCTTCGATCAGTCGAAGAACGGCTACGCTGGGTACATTGACGGCGGG
GCCTCTCAGGAGGAGTTCTACAAGTTCATCAAGCCGATTCTGGAGAAGATGGACGGCACGGAGGAGCTGC
TGGTGAAGCTCAATCGCGAGGACCTCCTGAGGAAGCAGCGGACATTCGATAACGGCAGCATCCCACACCA
GATTCATCTCGGGGAGCTGCACGCTATCCTGAGGAGGCAGGAGGACTTCTACCCTTTCCTCAAGGATAAC
CGCGAGAAGATCGAGAAGATTCTGACTTTCAGGATCCCGTACTACGTCGGCCCACTCGCTAGGGGCAACT
CCCGCTTCGCTTGGATGACCCGCAAGTCAGAGGAGACGATCACGCCGTGGAACTTCGAGGAGGTGGTCGA
CAAGGGCGCTAGCGCTCAGTCGTTCATCGAGAGGATGACGAATTTCGACAAGAACCTGCCAAATGAGAAG
GTGCTCCCTAAGCACTCGCTCCTGTACGAGTACTTCACAGTCTACAACGAGCTGACTAAGGTGAAGTATG
TGACCGAGGGCATGAGGAAGCCGGCTTTCCTGTCTGGGGAGCAGAAGAAGGCCATCGTGGACCTCCTGTT
CAAGACCAACCGGAAGGTCACGGTTAAGCAGCTCAAGGAGGACTACTTCAAGAAGATTGAGTGCTTCGAT
TCGGTCGAGATCTCTGGCGTTGAGGACCGCTTCAACGCCTCCCTGGGGACCTACCACGATCTCCTGAAGA
TCATTAAGGATAAGGACTTCCTGGACAACGAGGAGAATGAGGATATCCTCGAGGACATTGTGCTGACACT
CACTCTGTTCGAGGACCGGGAGATGATCGAGGAGCGCCTGAAGACTTACGCCCATCTCTTCGATGACAAG
GTCATGAAGCAGCTCAAGAGGAGGAGGTACACCGGCTGGGGGAGGCTGAGCAGGAAGCTCATCAACGGCA
TTCGGGACAAGCAGTCCGGGAAGACGATCCTCGACTTCCTGAAGAGCGATGGCTTCGCGAACCGCAATTT
CATGCAGCTGATTCACGATGACAGCCTCACATTCAAGGAGGATATCCAGAAGGCTCAGGTGAGCGGCCAG
GGGGACTCGCTGCACGAGCATATCGCGAACCTCGCTGGCTCGCCAGCTATCAAGAAGGGGATTCTGCAGA
CCGTGAAGGTTGTGGACGAGCTGGTGAAGGTCATGGGCAGGCACAAGCCTGAGAACATCGTCATTGAGAT
GGCCCGGGAGAATCAGACCACGCAGAAGGGCCAGAAGAACTCACGCGAGAGGATGAAGAGGATCGAGGAG
GGCATTAAGGAGCTGGGGTCCCAGATCCTCAAGGAGCACCCGGTGGAGAACACGCAGCTGCAGAATGAGA
AGCTCTACCTGTACTACCTCCAGAATGGCCGCGATATGTATGTGGACCAGGAGCTGGATATTAACAGGCT
CAGCGATTACGACGTCGATCATATCGTTCCACAGTCATTCCTGAAGGATGACTCCATTGACAACAAGGTC
CTCACCAGGTCGGACAAGAACCGGGGCAAGTCTGATAATGTTCCTTCAGAGGAGGTCGTTAAGAAGATGA
AGAACTACTGGCGCCAGCTCCTGAATGCCAAGCTGATCACGCAGCGGAAGTTCGATAACCTCACAAAGGC
TGAGAGGGGCGGGCTCTCTGAGCTGGACAAGGCGGGCTTCATCAAGAGGCAGCTGGTCGAGACACGGCAG
ATCACTAAGCACGTTGCGCAGATTCTCGACTCACGGATGAACACTAAGTACGATGAGAATGACAAGCTGA
TCCGCGAGGTGAAGGTCATCACCCTGAAGTCAAAGCTCGTCTCCGACTTCAGGAAGGATTTCCAGTTCTA
CAAGGTTCGGGAGATCAACAATTACCACCATGCCCATGACGCGTACCTGAACGCGGTGGTCGGCACAGCT
CTGATCAAGAAGTACCCAAAGCTCGAGAGCGAGTTCGTGTACGGGGACTACAAGGTTTACGATGTGAGGA
AGATGATCGCCAAGTCGGAGCAGGAGATTGGCAAGGCTACCGCCAAGTACTTCTTCTACTCTAACATTAT
GAATTTCTTCAAGACAGAGATCACTCTGGCCAATGGCGAGATCCGGAAGCGCCCCCTCATCGAGACGAAC
GGCGAGACGGGGGAGATCGTGTGGGACAAGGGCAGGGATTTCGCGACCGTCAGGAAGGTTCTCTCCATGC
CACAAGTGAATATCGTCAAGAAGACAGAGGTCCAGACTGGCGGGTTCTCTAAGGAGTCAATTCTGCCTAA
GCGGAACAGCGACAAGCTCATCGCCCGCAAGAAGGACTGGGATCCGAAGAAGTACGGCGGGTTCGACAGC
CCCACTGTGGCCTACTCGGTCCTGGTTGTGGCGAAGGTTGAGAAGGGCAAGTCCAAGAAGCTCAAGAGCG
TGAAGGAGCTGCTGGGGATCACGATTATGGAGCGCTCCAGCTTCGAGAAGAACCCGATCGATTTCCTGGA
GGCGAAGGGCTACAAGGAGGTGAAGAAGGACCTGATCATTAAGCTCCCCAAGTACTCACTCTTCGAGCTG
GAGAACGGCAGGAAGCGGATGCTGGCTTCCGCTGGCGAGCTGCAGAAGGGGAACGAGCTGGCTCTGCCGT
CCAAGTATGTGAACTTCCTCTACCTGGCCTCCCACTACGAGAAGCTCAAGGGCAGCCCCGAGGACAACGA
GCAGAAGCAGCTGTTCGTCGAGCAGCACAAGCATTACCTCGACGAGATCATTGAGCAGATTTCCGAGTTC
TCCAAGCGCGTGATCCTGGCCGACGCGAATCTGGATAAGGTCCTCTCCGCGTACAACAAGCACCGCGACA
AGCCAATCAGGGAGCAGGCTGAGAATATCATTCATCTCTTCACCCTGACGAACCTCGGCGCCCCTGCTGC
TTTCAAGTACTTCGACACAACTATCGATCGCAAGAGGTACACAAGCACTAAGGAGGTCCTGGACGCGACC
CTCATCCACCAGTCGATTACCGGCCTCTACGAGACGCGCATCGACCTGTCTCAGCTCGGGGGCGACAAGC
GGCCAGCGGCGACGAAGAAGGCGGGGCAGGCGAAGAAGAAGAAGTGAGCTCAGAGCTTTCGTTCGTATCA
TCGGTTTCGACAACGTTCGTCAAGTTCAATGCATCAGTTTCATTGCGCACACACCAGAATCCTACTGAGT
TTGAGTATTATGGCATTGGGAAAACTGTTTTTCTTGTACCATTTGTTGTGCTTGTAATTTACTGTGTTTT
TTATTCGGTTTTCGCTATCGAACTGTGAAATGGAAATGGATGGAGAAGAGTTAATGAATGATATGGTCCT
TTTGTTCATTCTCAAATTAATATTATTTGTTTTTTCTCTTATTTGTTGTGTGTTGAATTTGAAATTATAA
GAGATATGCAAACATTTTGTTTTGAGTAAAAATGTGTCAAATCGTGGCCTCTAATGACCGAAGTTAATAT
GAGGAGTAAAACACTTGTAGTTGTACCATTATGCTTATTCACTAGGCAACAAATATATTTTCAGACCTAG
AAAAGCTGCAAATGTTACTGAATACAAGTATGTCCTCTTGTGTTTTAGACATTTATGAACTTTCCTTTAT
GTAATTTTCCAGAATCCTTGTCAGATTCTAATCATTGCTTTATAATTATAGTTATACTCATGGATTTGTA
GTTGAGTATGAAAATATTTTTTAATGCATTTTATGACTTGCCAATTGATTGACAACGAATTCGTAATCAT
GTCATAGCTGTTTCCTGTGTGAAATTGTTATCCGCTCACAATTCCACACAACATACGAGCCGGAAGCATA
AAGTGTAAAGCCTGGGGTGCCTAATGAGTGAGCTAACTCACATTAATTGCGTTGCGCTCACTGCCCGCTT
TCCAGTCGGGAAACCTGTCGTGCCAGCTGCATTAATGAATCGGCCAACGCGCGGGGAGAGGCGGTTTGCG
TATTGGCTAGAGCAGCTTGCCAACATGGTGGAGCACGACACTCTCGTCTACTCCAAGAATATCAAAGATA
CAGTCTCAGAAGACCAAAGGGCTATTGAGACTTTTCAACAAAGGGTAATATCGGGAAACCTCCTCGGATT
CCATTGCCCAGCTATCTGTCACTTCATCAAAAGGACAGTAGAAAAGGAAGGTGGCACCTACAAATGCCAT
CATTGCGATAAAGGAAAGGCTATCGTTCAAGATGCCTCTGCCGACAGTGGTCCCAAAGATGGACCCCCAC
CCACGAGGAGCATCGTGGAAAAAGAAGACGTTCCAACCACGTCTTCAAAGCGGCTAGAGCAGCTTGCCAA
CATGGTGGAGCACGACACTCTCGTCTACTCCAAGAATATCAAAGATACAGTCTCAGAAGACCAAAGGGCT
ATTGAGACTTTTCAACAAAGGGTAATATCGGGAAACCTCCTCGGATTCCATTGCCCAGCTATCTGTCACT
TCATCAAAAGGACAGTAGAAAAGGAAGGTGGCACCTACAAATGCCATCATTGCGATAAAGGAAAGGCTAT
CGTTCAAGATGCCTCTGCCGACAGTGGTCCCAAAGATGGACCCCCACCCACGAGGAGCATCGTGGAAAAA
GAAGACGTTCCAACCACGTCTTCAAAGCAAGTGGATTGATGTGATATCTCCACTGACGTAAGGGATGACG
CACAATCCCACTATCCTTCGCAAGACCCTTCCTCTATATAAGGAAGTTCATTTCATTTGGAGAGGACACG
CTGAAATCACCAGTCTCTCTCTACAAATCTATCTCTCTCGAGTCTACCATGAGCCCAGAACGACGCCCGG
CCGACATCCGCCGTGCCACCGAGGCGGACATGCCGGCGGTCTGCACCATCGTCAACCACTACATCGAGAC
AAGCACGGTCAACTTCCGTACCGAGCCGCAGGAACCGCAGGAGTGGACGGACGACCTCGTCCGTCTGCGG
GAGCGCTATCCCTGGCTCGTCGCCGAGGTGGACGGCGAGGTCGCCGGCATCGCCTACGCGGGCCCCTGGA
AGGCACGCAACGCCTACGACTGGACGGCCGAGTCGACCGTGTACGTCTCCCCCCGCCACCAGCGGACGGG
ACTGGGCTCCACGCTCTACACCCACCTGCTGAAGTCCCTGGAGGCACAGGGCTTCAAGAGCGTGGTCGCT
GTCATCGGGCTGCCCAACGACCCGAGCGTGCGCATGCACGAGGCGCTCGGATATGCCCCCCGCGGCATGC
TGCGGGCGGCCGGCTTCAAGCACGGGAACTGGCATGACGTGGGTTTCTGGCAGCTGGACTTCAGCCTGCC
GGTACCGCCCCGTCCGGTCCTGCCCGTCACCGAGATTTGACTCGAGTTTCTCCATAATAATGTGTGAGTA
GTTCCCAGATAAGGGAATTAGGGTTCCTATAGGGTTTCGCTCATGTGTTGAGCATATAAGAAACCCTTAG
TATGTATTTGTATTTGTAAAATACTTCTATCAATAAAATTTCTAATTCCTAAAACCAAAATCCAGTACTA
AAATCCAGATCCCCCGAATTAATTCGGCGTTAATTCAGTACATTAAAAACGTCCGCAATGTGTTATTAAG
TTGTCTAAGCGTCAATTTGTTTACACCACAATATATCCTGCCACCAGCCAGCCAACAGCTCCCCGACCGG
CAGCTCGGCACAAAATCACCACTCGATACAGGCAGCCCATCAGTCCGGGACGGCGTCAGCGGGAGAGCCG
TTGTAAGGCGGCAGACTTTGCTCATGTTACCGATGCTATTCGGAAGAACGGCAACTAAGCTGCCGGGTTT
GAAACACGGATGATCTCGCGGAGGGTAGCATGTTGATTGTAACGATGACAGAGCGTTGCTGCCTGTGATC
ACCGCGGTTTCAAAATCGGCTCCGTCGATACTATGTTATACGCCAACTTTGAAAACAACTTTGAAAAAGC
TGTTTTCTGGTATTTAAGGTTTTAGAATGCAAGGAACAGTGAATTGGAGTTCGTCTTGTTATAATTAGCT
TCTTGGGGTATCTTTAAATACTGTAGAAAAGAGGAAGGAAATAATAAATGGCTAAAATGAGAATATCACC
GGAATTGAAAAAACTGATCGAAAAATACCGCTGCGTAAAAGATACGGAAGGAATGTCTCCTGCTAAGGTA
TATAAGCTGGTGGGAGAAAATGAAAACCTATATTTAAAAATGACGGACAGCCGGTATAAAGGGACCACCT
ATGATGTGGAACGGGAAAAGGACATGATGCTATGGCTGGAAGGAAAGCTGCCTGTTCCAAAGGTCCTGCA
CTTTGAACGGCATGATGGCTGGAGCAATCTGCTCATGAGTGAGGCCGATGGCGTCCTTTGCTCGGAAGAG
TATGAAGATGAACAAAGCCCTGAAAAGATTATCGAGCTGTATGCGGAGTGCATCAGGCTCTTTCACTCCA
TCGACATATCGGATTGTCCCTATACGAATAGCTTAGACAGCCGCTTAGCCGAATTGGATTACTTACTGAA
TAACGATCTGGCCGATGTGGATTGCGAAAACTGGGAAGAAGACACTCCATTTAAAGATCCGCGCGAGCTG
TATGATTTTTTAAAGACGGAAAAGCCCGAAGAGGAACTTGTCTTTTCCCACGGCGACCTGGGAGACAGCA
ACATCTTTGTGAAAGATGGCAAAGTAAGTGGCTTTATTGATCTTGGGAGAAGCGGCAGGGCGGACAAGTG
GTATGACATTGCCTTCTGCGTCCGGTCGATCAGGGAGGATATCGGGGAAGAACAGTATGTCGAGCTATTT
TTTGACTTACTGGGGATCAAGCCTGATTGGGAGAAAATAAAATATTATATTTTACTGGATGAATTGTTTT
AGTACCTAGAATGCATGACCAAAATCCCTTAACGTGAGTTTTCGTTCCACTGAGCGTCAGACCCCGTAGA
AAAGATCAAAGGATCTTCTTGAGATCCTTTTTTTCTGCGCGTAATCTGCTGCTTGCAAACAAAAAAACCA
CCGCTACCAGCGGTGGTTTGTTTGCCGGATCAAGAGCTACCAACTCTTTTTCCGAAGGTAACTGGCTTCA
GCAGAGCGCAGATACCAAATACTGTCCTTCTAGTGTAGCCGTAGTTAGGCCACCACTTCAAGAACTCTGT
AGCACCGCCTACATACCTCGCTCTGCTAATCCTGTTACCAGTGGCTGCTGCCAGTGGCGATAAGTCGTGT
CTTACCGGGTTGGACTCAAGACGATAGTTACCGGATAAGGCGCAGCGGTCGGGCTGAACGGGGGGTTCGT
GCACACAGCCCAGCTTGGAGCGAACGACCTACACCGAACTGAGATACCTACAGCGTGAGCTATGAGAAAG
CGCCACGCTTCCCGAAGGGAGAAAGGCGGACAGGTATCCGGTAAGCGGCAGGGTCGGAACAGGAGAGCGC
ACGAGGGAGCTTCCAGGGGGAAACGCCTGGTATCTTTATAGTCCTGTCGGGTTTCGCCACCTCTGACTTG
AGCGTCGATTTTTGTGATGCTCGTCAGGGGGGCGGAGCCTATGGAAAAACGCCAGCAACGCGGCCTTTTT
ACGGTTCCTGGCCTTTTGCTGGCCTTTTGCTCACATGTTCTTTCCTGCGTTATCCCCTGATTCTGTGGAT
AACCGTATTACCGCCTTTGAGTGAGCTGATACCGCTCGCCGCAGCCGAACGACCGAGCGCAGCGAGTCAG
TGAGCGAGGAAGCGGAAGAGCGCCTGATGCGGTATTTTCTCCTTACGCATCTGTGCGGTATTTCACACCG
CATATGGTGCACTCTCAGTACAATCTGCTCTGATGCCGCATAGTTAAGCCAGTATACACTCCGCTATCGC
TACGTGACTGGGTCATGGCTGCGCCCCGACACCCGCCAACACCCGCTGACGCGCCCTGACGGGCTTGTCT
GCTCCCGGCATCCGCTTACAGACAAGCTGTGACCGTCTCCGGGAGCTGCATGTGTCAGAGGTTTTCACCG
TCATCACCGAAACGCGCGAGGCAGGGTGCCTTGATGTGGGCGCCGGCGGTCGAGTGGCGACGGCGCGGCT
TGTCCGCGCCCTGGTAGATTGCCTGGCCGTAGGCCAGCCATTTTTGAGCGGCCAGCGGCCGCGATAGGCC
GACGCGAAGCGGCGGGGCGTAGGGAGCGCAGCGACCGAAGGGTAGGCGCTTTTTGCAGCTCTTCGGCTGT
GCGCTGGCCAGACAGTTATGCACAGGCCAGGCGGGTTTTAAGAGTTTTAATAAGTTTTAAAGAGTTTTAG
GCGGAAAAATCGCCTTTTTTCTCTTTTATATCAGTCACTTACATGTGTGACCGGTTCCCAATGTACGGCT
TTGGGTTCCCAATGTACGGGTTCCGGTTCCCAATGTACGGCTTTGGGTTCCCAATGTACGTGCTATCCAC
AGGAAACAGACCTTTTCGACCTTTTTCCCCTGCTAGGGCAATTTGCCCTAGCATCTGCTCCGTACATTAG
GAACCGGCGGATGCTTCGCCCTCGATCAGGTTGCGGTAGCGCATGACTAGGATCGGGCCAGCCTGCCCCG
CCTCCTCCTTCAAATCGTACTCCGGCAGGTCATTTGACCCGATCAGCTTGCGCACGGTGAAACAGAACTT
CTTGAACTCTCCGGCGCTGCCACTGCGTTCGTAGATCGTCTTGAACAACCATCTGGCTTCTGCCTTGCCT
GCGGCGCGGCGTGCCAGGCGGTAGAGAAAACGGCCGATGCCGGGATCGATCAAAAAGTAATCGGGGTGAA
CCGTCAGCACGTCCGGGTTCTTGCCTTCTGTGATCTCGCGGTACATCCAATCAGCTAGCTCGATCTCGAT
GTACTCCGGCCGCCCGGTTTCGCTCTTTACGATCTTGTAGCGGCTAATCAAGGCTTCACCCTCGGATACC
GTCACCAGGCGGCCGTTCTTGGCCTTCTTCGTACGCTGCATGGCAACGTGCGTGGTGTTTAACCGAATGC
AGGTTTCTACCAGGTCGTCTTTCTGCTTTCCGCCATCGGCTCGCCGGCAGAACTTGAGTACGTCCGCAAC
GTGTGGACGGAACACGCGGCCGGGCTTGTCTCCCTTCCCTTCCCGGTATCGGTTCATGGATTCGGTTAGA
TGGGAAACCGCCATCAGTACCAGGTCGTAATCCCACACACTGGCCATGCCGGCCGGCCCTGCGGAAACCT
CTACGTGCCCGTCTGGAAGCTCGTAGCGGATCACCTCGCCAGCTCGTCGGTCACGCTTCGACAGACGGAA
AACGGCCACGTCCATGATGCTGCGACTATCGCGGGTGCCCACGTCATAGAGCATCGGAACGAAAAAATCT
GGTTGCTCGTCGCCCTTGGGCGGCTTCCTAATCGACGGCGCACCGGCTGCCGGCGGTTGCCGGGATTCTT
TGCGGATTCGATCAGCGGCCGCTTGCCACGATTCACCGGGGCGTGCTTCTGCCTCGATGCGTTGCCGCTG
GGCGGCCTGCGCGGCCTTCAACTTCTCCACCAGGTCATCACCCAGCGCCGCGCCGATTTGTACCGGGCCG
GATGGTTTGCGACCGCTCACGCCGATTCCTCGGGCTTGGGGGTTCCAGTGCCATTGCAGGGCCGGCAGGC
AACCCAGCCGCTTACGCCTGGCCAACCGCCCGTTCCTCCACACATGGGGCATTCCACGGCGTCGGTGCCT
GGTTGTTCTTGATTTTCCATGCCGCCTCCTTTAGCCGCTAAAATTCATCTACTCATTTATTCATTTGCTC
ATTTACTCTGGTAGCTGCGCGATGTATTCAGATAGCAGCTCGGTAATGGTCTTGCCTTGGCGTACCGCGT
ACATCTTCAGCTTGGTGTGATCCTCCGCCGGCAACTGAAAGTTGACCCGCTTCATGGCTGGCGTGTCTGC
CAGGCTGGCCAACGTTGCAGCCTTGCTGCTGCGTGCGCTCGGACGGCCGGCACTTAGCGTGTTTGTGCTT
TTGCTCATTTTCTCTTTACCTCATTAACTCAAATGAGTTTTGATTTAATTTCAGCGGCCAGCGCCTGGAC
CTCGCGGGCAGCGTCGCCCTCGGGTTCTGATTCAAGAACGGTTGTGCCGGCGGCGGCAGTGCCTGGGTAG
CTCACGCGCTGCGTGATACGGGACTCAAGAATGGGCAGCTCGTACCCGGCCAGCGCCTCGGCAACCTCAC
CGCCGATGCGCGTGCCTTTGATCGCCCGCGACACGACAAAGGCCGCTTGTAGCCTTCCATCCGTGACCTC
AATGCGCTGCTTAACCAGCTCCACCAGGTCGGCGGTGGCCCATATGTCGTAAGGGCTTGGCTGCACCGGA
ATCAGCACGAAGTCGGCTGCCTTGATCGCGGACACAGCCAAGTCCGCCGCCTGGGGCGCTCCGTCGATCA
CTACGAAGTCGCGCCGGCCGATGGCCTTCACGTCGCGGTCAATCGTCGGGCGGTCGATGCCGACAACGGT
TAGCGGTTGATCTTCCCGCACGGCCGCCCAATCGCGGGCACTGCCCTGGGGATCGGAATCGACTAACAGA
ACATCGGCCCCGGCGAGTTGCAGGGCGCGGGCTAGATGGGTTGCGATGGTCGTCTTGCCTGACCCGCCTT
TCTGGTTAAGTACAGCGATAACCTTCATGCGTTCCCCTTGCGTATTTGTTTATTTACTCATCGCATCATA
TACGCAGCGACCGCATGACGCAAGCTGTTTTACTCAAATACACATCACCTTTTTAGACGGCGGCGCTCGG
TTTCTTCAGCGGCCAAGCTGGCCGGCCAGGCCGCCAGCTTGGCATCAGACAAACCGGCCAGGATTTCATG
CAGCCGCACGGTTGAGACGTGCGCGGGCGGCTCGAACACGTACCCGGCCGCGATCATCTCCGCCTCGATC
TCTTCGGTAATGAAAAACGGTTCGTCCTGGCCGTCCTGGTGCGGTTTCATGCTTGTTCCTCTTGGCGTTC
ATTCTCGGCGGCCGCCAGGGCGTCGGCCTCGGTCAATGCGTCCTCACGGAAGGCACCGCGCCGCCTGGCC
TCGGTGGGCGTCACTTCCTCGCTGCGCTCAAGTGCGCGGTACAGGGTCGAGCGATGCACGCCAAGCAGTG
CAGCCGCCTCTTTCACGGTGCGGCCTTCCTGGTCGATCAGCTCGCGGGCGTGCGCGATCTGTGCCGGGGT
GAGGGTAGGGCGGGGGCCAAACTTCACGCCTCGGGCCTTGGCGGCCTCGCGCCCGCTCCGGGTGCGGTCG
ATGATTAGGGAACGCTCGAACTCGGCAATGCCGGCGAACACGGTCAACACCATGCGGCCGGCCGGCGTGG
TGGTGTCGGCCCACGGCTCTGCCAGGCTACGCAGGCCCGCGCCGGCCTCCTGGATGCGCTCGGCAATGTC
CAGTAGGTCGCGGGTGCTGCGGGCCAGGCGGTCTAGCCTGGTCACTGTCACAACGTCGCCAGGGCGTAGG
TGGTCAAGCATCCTGGCCAGCTCCGGGCGGTCGCGCCTGGTGCCGGTGATCTTCTCGGAAAACAGCTTGG
TGCAGCCGGCCGCGTGCAGTTCGGCCCGTTGGTTGGTCAAGTCCTGGTCGTCGGTGCTGACGCGGGCATA
GCCCAGCAGGCCAGCGGCGGCGCTCTTGTTCATGGCGTAATGTCTCCGGTTCTAGTCGCAAGTATTCTAC
TTTATGCGACTAAAACACGCGACAAGAAAACGCCAGGAAAAGGGCAGGGCGGCAGCCTGTCGCGTAACTT
AGGACTTGTGCGACATGTCGTTTTCAGAAGACGGCTGCACTGAACGTCAGAAGCCGACTGCACTATAGCA
GCGGAGGGGTTGGATCAAAGTACTTTGATCCCGAGGGGAACCCTGTGGTTGGCATGCACATACAAATGGA
CGAACGGATAAACCTTTTCACGCCCTTTTAAATATCCGATTATTCTAA
